LOCUS       Exported 8059 bp ds-DNA circular SYN 13-MAY-2021
DEFINITION  Mammalian expression of cell-surface protein extracellular domain
            fused to Fc(DAPA)-Avi-6xHis. Protein is secreted from cells..
ACCESSION   .
VERSION     .
KEYWORDS    pD649-HAsp-SEMA4A-Fc(DAPA)-AviTag-6xHis
SOURCE      synthetic DNA construct
  ORGANISM  synthetic DNA construct
REFERENCE   1 (bases 1 to 8059)
  AUTHORS   Wojtowicz WM, Vielmetter J, Fernandes RA, Siepe DH, Eastman CL,
            Chisholm GB, Cox S, Klock H, Anderson PW, Rue SM, Miller JJ, Glaser
            SM, Bragstad ML, Vance J, Lam AW, Lesley SA, Zinn K, Garcia KC
  TITLE     A Human IgSF Cell-Surface Interactome Reveals a Complex Network of
            Protein-Protein Interactions.
  JOURNAL   Cell. 2020 Aug 20;182(4):1027-1043.e17. doi:
            10.1016/j.cell.2020.07.025.
  PUBMED    32822567
REFERENCE   2 (bases 1 to 8059)
  AUTHORS   .
  TITLE     Direct Submission
  JOURNAL   Exported May 13, 2021 from SnapGene Server 1.1.58
            http://www.snapgene.com
FEATURES             Location/Qualifiers
     source          1..8059
                     /organism="synthetic DNA construct"
                     /mol_type="other DNA"
     primer_bind     124..143
                     /label=Kan-R
                     /note="Kanamycin resistance gene, reverse primer"
     primer_bind     149..168
                     /label=pENTR-R
                     /note="pENTR vectors, reverse primer"
     rep_origin      254..842
                     /direction=RIGHT
                     /label=ori
                     /note="high-copy-number ColE1/pMB1/pBR322/pUC origin of
                     replication"
     primer_bind     743..762
                     /label=pBR322ori-F
                     /note="pBR322 origin, forward primer"
     primer_bind     996..1013
                     /label=L4440
                     /note="L4440 vector, forward primer"
     primer_bind     1111..1128
                     /label=M13 Forward
                     /note="In lacZ gene. Also called M13-F20 or M13 (-21)
                     Forward"
     primer_bind     1112..1128
                     /label=M13 fwd
                     /note="common sequencing primer, one of multiple similar
                     variants"
     protein_bind    1584..1600
                     /label=lac operator
                     /bound_moiety="lac repressor encoded by lacI"
                     /note="The lac repressor binds to the lac operator to
                     inhibit transcription in E. coli. This inhibition can be
                     relieved by adding lactose or
                     isopropyl-beta-D-thiogalactopyranoside (IPTG)."
     enhancer        1767..2146
                     /label=CMV enhancer
                     /note="human cytomegalovirus immediate early enhancer"
     promoter        2147..2350
                     /label=CMV promoter
                     /note="human cytomegalovirus (CMV) immediate early
                     promoter"
     primer_bind     2301..2321
                     /label=CMV-F
                     /note="Human CMV immediate early promoter, forward primer"
     primer_bind     2347..2371
                     /label=LNCX
                     /note="Human CMV promoter, forward primer"
     promoter        2581..2599
                     /label=SP6 promoter
                     /note="promoter for bacteriophage SP6 RNA polymerase"
     primer_bind     2581..2598
                     /label=SP6
                     /note="SP6 promoter, forward primer"
     primer_bind     2612..2631
                     /label=pMT2-F
                     /note="Synthetic intron, forward primer"
     CDS             5401..5445
                     /codon_start=1
                     /product="peptide tag that allows for enzymatic
                     biotinylation"
                     /label=AviTag(TM)
                     /translation="GLNDIFEAQKIEWHE"
     CDS             5446..5463
                     /codon_start=1
                     /product="6xHis affinity tag"
                     /label=6xHis
                     /translation="HHHHHH"
     primer_bind     complement(5603..5620)
                     /label=BGH-rev
                     /note="Bovine growth hormone terminator, reverse primer.
                     Also called BGH reverse"
     polyA_signal    5609..5720
                     /label=bGH poly(A) signal
                     /note="bovine growth hormone polyadenylation signal"
     primer_bind     complement(5838..5858)
                     /label=pBABE 3'
                     /note="SV40 enhancer, reverse primer for pBABE vectors"
     promoter        5843..6172
                     /label=SV40 promoter
                     /note="SV40 enhancer and early promoter"
     rep_origin      6023..6158
                     /label=SV40 ori
                     /note="SV40 origin of replication"
     primer_bind     6085..6104
                     /label=SV40pro-F
                     /note="SV40 promoter/origin, forward primer"
     promoter        6220..6267
                     /label=EM7 promoter
                     /note="synthetic bacterial promoter "
     CDS             6286..6885
                     /codon_start=1
                     /gene="pac from Streptomyces alboniger"
                     /product="puromycin N-acetyltransferase"
                     /label=PuroR
                     /note="confers resistance to puromycin"
                     /translation="MTEYKPTVRLATRDDVPRAVRTLAAAFADYPATRHTVDPDRHIER
                     VTELQELFLTRVGLDIGKVWVADDGAAVAVWTTPESVEAGAVFAEIGPRMAELSGSRLA
                     AQQQMEGLLAPHRPKEPAWFLATVGVSPDHQGKGLGSAVVLPGVEAAERAGVPAFLETS
                     APRNLPFYERLGFTVTADVEVPEGPRTWCMTRKPGA"
     primer_bind     complement(6286..6305)
                     /label=Puro-R
                     /note="Puromycin resistance gene, reverse primer. Also
                     called puro-variant-R"
     primer_bind     6782..6802
                     /label=Puro-F
                     /note="Puromycin resistance gene, forward primer"
     polyA_signal    7015..7136
                     /label=SV40 poly(A) signal
                     /note="SV40 polyadenylation signal"
     primer_bind     complement(7052..7071)
                     /label=SV40pA-R
                     /note="SV40 polyA, reverse primer"
     primer_bind     7106..7125
                     /label=EBV-rev
                     /note="SV40 polyA terminator, reverse primer"
     CDS             complement(7189..8049)
                     /codon_start=1
                     /gene="bla"
                     /product="beta-lactamase"
                     /label=AmpR
                     /note="confers resistance to ampicillin, carbenicillin, and
                     related antibiotics"
                     /translation="MSIQHFRVALIPFFAAFCLPVFAHPETLVKVKDAEDQLGARVGYI
                     ELDLNSGKILESFRPEERFPMMSTFKVLLCGAVLSRIDAGQEQLGRRIHYSQNDLVEYS
                     PVTEKHLTDGMTVRELCSAAITMSDNTAANLLLTTIGGPKELTAFLHNMGDHVTRLDRW
                     EPELNEAIPNDERDTTMPVAMATTLRKLLTGELLTLASRQQLIDWMEADKVAGPLLRSA
                     LPAGWFIADKSGAGERGSRGIIAALGPDGKPSRIVVIYTTGSQATMDERNRQIAEIGAS
                     LIKHW"
     primer_bind     7812..7831
                     /label=Amp-R
                     /note="Ampicillin resistance gene, reverse primer"
     promoter        complement(8050..82)
                     /gene="bla"
                     /label=AmpR promoter
ORIGIN
        1 tttcaatatt attgaagcat ttatcagggt tattgtctca tgagcggata catatttgaa
       61 tgtatttaga aaaataaaca aataggggtc agtgttacaa ccaattaacc aattctgaac
      121 attatcgcga gcccatttat acctgaatat ggctcataac accccttgct catgaccaaa
      181 atcccttaac gtgagttacg cgcgcgtcgt tccactgagc gtcagacccc gtagaaaaga
      241 tcaaaggatc ttcttgagat cctttttttc tgcgcgtaat ctgctgcttg caaacaaaaa
      301 aaccaccgct accagcggtg gtttgtttgc cggatcaaga gctaccaact ctttttccga
      361 aggtaactgg cttcagcaga gcgcagatac caaatactgt tcttctagtg tagccgtagt
      421 tagcccacca cttcaagaac tctgtagcac cgcctacata cctcgctctg ctaatcctgt
      481 taccagtggc tgctgccagt ggcgataagt cgtgtcttac cgggttggac tcaagacgat
      541 agttaccgga taaggcgcag cggtcgggct gaacgggggg ttcgtgcaca cagcccagct
      601 tggagcgaac gacctacacc gaactgagat acctacagcg tgagctatga gaaagcgcca
      661 cgcttcccga agggagaaag gcggacaggt atccggtaag cggcagggtc ggaacaggag
      721 agcgcacgag ggagcttcca gggggaaacg cctggtatct ttatagtcct gtcgggtttc
      781 gccacctctg acttgagcgt cgatttttgt gatgctcgtc aggggggcgg agcctatgga
      841 aaaacgccag caacgcggcc tttttacggt tcctggcctt ttgctggcct tttgctcaca
      901 tgttctttcc tgcgttatcc cctgattctg tggataaccg tattaccgcc tttgagtgag
      961 ctgataccgc tcgccgcagc cgaacgaccg agcgcagcga gtcagtgagc gaggaagcgg
     1021 aaggcgagag tagggaactg ccaggcatca aactaagcag aaggcccctg acggatggcc
     1081 tttttgcgtt tctacaaact ctttctgtgt tgtaaaacga cggccagtct taagctcggg
     1141 ccccctgggc ggttctgata acgagtaatc gttaatccgc aaataacgta aaaacccgct
     1201 tcggcgggtt tttttatggg gggagtttag ggaaagagca tttgtcagaa tatttaaggg
     1261 cgcctgtcac tttgcttgat atatgagaat tatttaacct tataaatgag aaaaaagcaa
     1321 cgcactttaa ataagatacg ttgctttttc gattgatgaa cacctataat taaactattc
     1381 atctattatt tatgattttt tgtatataca atatttctag tttgttaaag agaattaaga
     1441 aaataaatct cgaaaataat aaagggaaaa tcagtttttg atatcaaaat tatacatgtc
     1501 aacgataata caaaatataa tacaaactat aagatgttat cagtatttat tatcatttag
     1561 aataaatttt gtgtcgccct taattgtgag cggataacaa ttacgagctt catgcacagt
     1621 ggcgttgact caatattggc cattagccat attattcatt ggttatatag cataaatcaa
     1681 tattggctat tggccattgc atacgttgta tctatatcat aatatgtaca tttatattgg
     1741 ctcatgtcca atatgaccgc catgttggca ttgattattg actagttatt aatagtaatc
     1801 aattacgggg tcattagttc atagcccata tatggagttc cgcgttacat aacttacggt
     1861 aaatggcccg cctggctgac cgcccaacga cccccgccca ttgacgtcaa taatgacgta
     1921 tgttcccata gtaacgccaa tagggacttt ccattgacgt caatgggtgg agtatttacg
     1981 gtaaactgcc cacttggcag tacatcaagt gtatcatatg ccaagtacgc cccctattga
     2041 cgtcaatgac ggtaaatggc ccgcctggca ttatgcccag tacatgacct tatgggactt
     2101 tcctacttgg cagtacatct acgtattagt catcgctatt accatggtga tgcggttttg
     2161 gcagtacatc aatgggcgtg gatagcggtt tgactcacgg ggatttccaa gtctccaccc
     2221 cattgacgtc aatgggagtt tgttttggca ccaaaatcaa cgggactttc caaaatgtcg
     2281 taacaactcc gccccattga cgcaaatggg cggtaggcgt gtacggtggg aggtctatat
     2341 aagcagagct cgtttagtga accgtcagat cgcctggaga cgccatccac gctgttttga
     2401 cctccataga agacaccggg accgatccag cctccgcggc cgggaacggt gcattggaac
     2461 gcggattccc cgtgccaaga gtgacgtaag taccgcctat agagtctata ggcccacccc
     2521 cttggcttcg ttagaacgcg gctacaatta atacataacc ttatgtatca tacacatacg
     2581 atttaggtga cactatagaa taacatccac tttgcctttc tctccacagg tgtccactcc
     2641 caggtccaac tgcacctcgg ttctatcgaa aacgcgcctg ctagcgccac catgaagacc
     2701 atcattgccc tgagctacat cttctgcctg gtgttcgctg cggccgccnn nnnnnnnnnn
     2761 nnnnnnnnnn nnnnnnnnnn nnnnnnnnnn nnnnnnnnnn nnnnnnnnnn nnnnnnnnnn
     2821 nnnnnnnnnn nnnnnnnnnn nnnnnnnnnn nnnnnnnnnn nnnnnnnnnn nnnnnnnnnn
     2881 nnnnnnnnnn nnnnnnnnnn nnnnnnnnnn nnnnnnnnnn nnnnnnnnnn nnnnnnnnnn
     2941 nnnnnnnnnn nnnnnnnnnn nnnnnnnnnn nnnnnnnnnn nnnnnnnnnn nnnnnnnnnn
     3001 nnnnnnnnnn nnnnnnnnnn nnnnnnnnnn nnnnnnnnnn nnnnnnnnnn nnnnnnnnnn
     3061 nnnnnnnnnn nnnnnnnnnn nnnnnnnnnn nnnnnnnnnn nnnnnnnnnn nnnnnnnnnn
     3121 nnnnnnnnnn nnnnnnnnnn nnnnnnnnnn nnnnnnnnnn nnnnnnnnnn nnnnnnnnnn
     3181 nnnnnnnnnn nnnnnnnnnn nnnnnnnnnn nnnnnnnnnn nnnnnnnnnn nnnnnnnnnn
     3241 nnnnnnnnnn nnnnnnnnnn nnnnnnnnnn nnnnnnnnnn nnnnnnnnnn nnnnnnnnnn
     3301 nnnnnnnnnn nnnnnnnnnn nnnnnnnnnn nnnnnnnnnn nnnnnnnnnn nnnnnnnnnn
     3361 nnnnnnnnnn nnnnnnnnnn nnnnnnnnnn nnnnnnnnnn nnnnnnnnnn nnnnnnnnnn
     3421 nnnnnnnnnn nnnnnnnnnn nnnnnnnnnn nnnnnnnnnn nnnnnnnnnn nnnnnnnnnn
     3481 nnnnnnnnnn nnnnnnnnnn nnnnnnnnnn nnnnnnnnnn nnnnnnnnnn nnnnnnnnnn
     3541 nnnnnnnnnn nnnnnnnnnn nnnnnnnnnn nnnnnnnnnn nnnnnnnnnn nnnnnnnnnn
     3601 nnnnnnnnnn nnnnnnnnnn nnnnnnnnnn nnnnnnnnnn nnnnnnnnnn nnnnnnnnnn
     3661 nnnnnnnnnn nnnnnnnnnn nnnnnnnnnn nnnnnnnnnn nnnnnnnnnn nnnnnnnnnn
     3721 nnnnnnnnnn nnnnnnnnnn nnnnnnnnnn nnnnnnnnnn nnnnnnnnnn nnnnnnnnnn
     3781 nnnnnnnnnn nnnnnnnnnn nnnnnnnnnn nnnnnnnnnn nnnnnnnnnn nnnnnnnnnn
     3841 nnnnnnnnnn nnnnnnnnnn nnnnnnnnnn nnnnnnnnnn nnnnnnnnnn nnnnnnnnnn
     3901 nnnnnnnnnn nnnnnnnnnn nnnnnnnnnn nnnnnnnnnn nnnnnnnnnn nnnnnnnnnn
     3961 nnnnnnnnnn nnnnnnnnnn nnnnnnnnnn nnnnnnnnnn nnnnnnnnnn nnnnnnnnnn
     4021 nnnnnnnnnn nnnnnnnnnn nnnnnnnnnn nnnnnnnnnn nnnnnnnnnn nnnnnnnnnn
     4081 nnnnnnnnnn nnnnnnnnnn nnnnnnnnnn nnnnnnnnnn nnnnnnnnnn nnnnnnnnnn
     4141 nnnnnnnnnn nnnnnnnnnn nnnnnnnnnn nnnnnnnnnn nnnnnnnnnn nnnnnnnnnn
     4201 nnnnnnnnnn nnnnnnnnnn nnnnnnnnnn nnnnnnnnnn nnnnnnnnnn nnnnnnnnnn
     4261 nnnnnnnnnn nnnnnnnnnn nnnnnnnnnn nnnnnnnnnn nnnnnnnnnn nnnnnnnnnn
     4321 nnnnnnnnnn nnnnnnnnnn nnnnnnnnnn nnnnnnnnnn nnnnnnnnnn nnnnnnnnnn
     4381 nnnnnnnnnn nnnnnnnnnn nnnnnnnnnn nnnnnnnnnn nnnnnnnnnn nnnnnnnnnn
     4441 nnnnnnnnnn nnnnnnnnnn nnnnnnnnnn nnnnnnnnnn nnnnnnnnnn nnnnnnnnnn
     4501 nnnnnnnnnn nnnnnnnnnn nnnnnnnnnn nnnnnnnnnn nnnnnnnnnn nnnnnnnnnn
     4561 nnnnnnnnnn nnnnnnnnnn nnnnnnnnnn nnnnnnnnnn nnnnnnnnnn nnnnnnnnnn
     4621 nnnnnnnnnn nnnnnnnnnn nnnnnnnnnn nnnnnnnnnn nnnnnnnnnn nnnnnnnnnn
     4681 nnnnnnnnnn nnnnnnnnnn nggcgcgccg ggcggcgaca agacccacac ctgccccccc
     4741 tgcccagctc cagaactgct gggagggcct tccgtgttcc tgttcccccc caagcccaag
     4801 gacaccctga tgatcagcag gacccccgag gtgacctgcg tggtggtggc cgtgtcccac
     4861 gaggacccag aggtgaagtt caactggtac gtggacggcg tggaggtgca caacgccaag
     4921 accaagccca gagaggagca gtacaacagc acctacaggg tggtgtccgt gctgaccgtg
     4981 ctgcaccagg actggctgaa cggcaaagaa tacaagtgca aagtctccaa caaggccctg
     5041 gctgccccaa tcgaaaagac aatcagcaag gccaagggcc agccacggga gccccaggtg
     5101 tacaccctgc cccccagccg ggaggagatg accaagaacc aggtgtccct gacctgtctg
     5161 gtgaagggct tctaccccag cgatatcgcc gtggagtggg agagcaacgg ccagcccgag
     5221 aacaactaca agaccacccc cccagtgctg gacagcgacg gcagcttctt cctgtacagc
     5281 aagctgaccg tggacaagtc caggtggcag cagggcaacg tgttcagctg cagcgtgatg
     5341 cacgaggccc tgcacaacca ctacacccag aagtccctga gcctgagccc cggcggcagc
     5401 ggtcttaatg atattttcga ggctcagaag attgagtggc atgaacacca ccaccatcac
     5461 cactaaggcc ggcctgtagt cactggcaca acgcgttacc cggtaagcca atcgggtata
     5521 cacggtcgtc atactgcaga cagggttctt ctactttgca agatagtctt gagtagtaaa
     5581 ataaatagat agagaaaatc agcctcgact gtgccttcta gttgccagcc atctgttgtt
     5641 tgcccctccc ccgtgccttc cttgaccctg gaaggtgcca ctcccactgt cctttcctaa
     5701 taaaatgagg aaattgcatc acaacactca accctatctc ggtctattct tttgatttat
     5761 aagggatttt gccgatttcg gcctattggt taaaaaatga gctgatttaa caaaaattta
     5821 acgcgaatta attctgtgga atgtgtgtca gttagggtgt ggaaagtccc caggctcccc
     5881 agcaggcaga agtatgcaaa gcatgcatct caattagtca gcaaccaggt gtggaaagtc
     5941 cccaggctcc ccagcaggca gaagtatgca aagcatgcat ctcaattagt cagcaaccat
     6001 agtcccgccc ctaactccgc ccatcccgcc cctaactccg cccagttccg cccattctcc
     6061 gccccatggc tgactaattt tttttattta tgcagaggcc gaggccgcct ctgcctctga
     6121 gctattccag aagtagtgag gaggcttttt tggaggccta ggcttttgca aaaagctccc
     6181 gggagcttgt atatccattt tcggatctga tcagcacgtg ttgacaatta atcatcggca
     6241 tagtatatcg gcatagtata atacgacaag gtgaggaact aaaccatgac cgagtacaag
     6301 cccacggtgc gcctcgccac ccgcgacgac gtccccaggg ccgtacgcac cctcgccgcc
     6361 gcgttcgccg actaccccgc cacgcgccac accgtcgatc cggaccgcca catcgagcgg
     6421 gtcaccgagc tgcaagaact cttcctcacg cgcgtcgggc tcgacatcgg caaggtgtgg
     6481 gtcgcggacg acggcgccgc ggtggcggtc tggaccacgc cggagagcgt cgaagcgggg
     6541 gcggtgttcg ccgagatcgg cccgcgcatg gccgagttga gcggttcccg gctggccgcg
     6601 cagcaacaga tggaaggcct cctggcgccg caccggccca aggagcccgc gtggttcctg
     6661 gccaccgtcg gcgtctcgcc cgaccaccag ggcaagggtc tgggcagcgc cgtcgtgctc
     6721 cccggagtgg aggcggccga gcgcgccggg gtgcccgcct tcctggagac atccgcgccc
     6781 cgcaacctcc ccttctacga gcggctcggc ttcaccgtca ccgccgacgt cgaggtgccc
     6841 gaaggaccgc gcacctggtg catgacccgc aagcccggtg cctgacacgt gctacgagat
     6901 ttcgattcca ccgccgcctt ctatgaaagg ttgggcttcg gaatcgtttt ccgggacgcc
     6961 ggctggatga tcctccagcg cggggatctc atgctggagt tcttcgccca ccccaacttg
     7021 tttattgcag cttataatgg ttacaaataa agcaatagca tcacaaattt cacaaataaa
     7081 gcattttttt cactgcattc tagttgtggt ttgtccaaac tcatcaatgt atcttatcat
     7141 gtctgtatac cgtcgacctc tagctagagc ttggcgtaat catggtcatt accaatgctt
     7201 aatcagtgag gcacctatct cagcgatctg tctatttcgt tcatccatag ttgcctgact
     7261 ccccgtcgtg tagataacta cgatacggga gggcttacca tctggcccca gcgctgcgat
     7321 gataccgcga gaaccacgct caccggctcc ggatttatca gcaataaacc agccagccgg
     7381 aagggccgag cgcagaagtg gtcctgcaac tttatccgcc tccatccagt ctattaattg
     7441 ttgccgggaa gctagagtaa gtagttcgcc agttaatagt ttgcgcaacg ttgttgccat
     7501 cgctacaggc atcgtggtgt cacgctcgtc gtttggtatg gcttcattca gctccggttc
     7561 ccaacgatca aggcgagtta catgatcccc catgttgtgc aaaaaagcgg ttagctcctt
     7621 cggtcctccg atcgttgtca gaagtaagtt ggccgcagtg ttatcactca tggttatggc
     7681 agcactgcat aattctctta ctgtcatgcc atccgtaaga tgcttttctg tgactggtga
     7741 gtactcaacc aagtcattct gagaatagtg tatgcggcga ccgagttgct cttgcccggc
     7801 gtcaatacgg gataataccg cgccacatag cagaacttta aaagtgctca tcattggaaa
     7861 acgttcttcg gggcgaaaac tctcaaggat cttaccgctg ttgagatcca gttcgatgta
     7921 acccactcgt gcacccaact gatcttcagc atcttttact ttcaccagcg tttctgggtg
     7981 agcaaaaaca ggaaggcaaa atgccgcaaa aaagggaata agggcgacac ggaaatgttg
     8041 aatactcata ttcttcctt
//
