[The description below was written by a language model from this plasmid's Addgene catalogue record and the feature table of its GenBank file.]
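Description:
pD649-HAsp-SEMA4A-Fc(DAPA)-AviTag-6xHis is an 8,059 bp mammalian expression plasmid built on the pD649 backbone for producing a secreted, soluble form of a human cell-surface protein. It is maintained in E. coli at high copy through a ColE1/pUC-type origin and selected with ampicillin via the bla gene. For mammalian cells it also carries a puromycin N-acetyltransferase cassette driven by the SV40 enhancer/early promoter (with an adjacent EM7 bacterial promoter) and ended by an SV40 poly(A) signal. The embedded SV40 origin can support episomal replication in cells expressing large T antigen.

The payload is the extracellular domain of human semaphorin 4A (SEMA4A; 1,953 bp insert), cloned between preserved NotI and AscI sites. Transcription is driven by the CMV immediate-early enhancer and promoter and terminated by the bGH polyadenylation signal. An SP6 promoter just upstream of the insert serves as a sequencing primer site and could allow in vitro transcription. The "HAsp" in the name presumably denotes a leader signal peptide directing secretion, though neither this element nor the SEMA4A and Fc coding regions are annotated in the feature table, which marks only the terminal tags. The ectodomain is fused at its C terminus to a human IgG Fc carrying the D265A and P329A (DAPA) substitutions, generally used to reduce Fc effector binding, followed by an AviTag for site-specific enzymatic biotinylation and a 6xHis tag for affinity purification.

The plasmid belongs to a collection made for a human IgSF cell-surface interactome screen, where such dimeric Fc fusions are used to probe extracellular protein–protein interactions. The depositor notes that some plasmids in the collection may carry an IS4-like transposase element upstream of the CMV promoter.
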