Addgene plasmid #156938: pD649-HAsp-SEMA4A-Fc(DAPA)-AviTag-6xHis
Purpose: Mammalian expression of cell-surface protein extracellular domain fused to Fc(DAPA)-Avi-6xHis. Protein is secreted from cells.
Depositing lab: Chris Garcia. Depositing organization: Stanford University. Publication: A Human IgSF Cell-Surface Interactome Reveals a Complex Network of Protein-Protein Interactions. Wojtowicz WM, Vielmetter J, Fernandes RA, Siepe DH, Eastman CL, Chisholm GB, Cox S, Klock H, Anderson PW, Rue SM, Miller JJ, Glaser SM, Bragstad ML, Vance J, Lam AW, Lesley SA, Zinn K, Garcia KC. Cell. 2020 Aug 20;182(4):1027-1043.e17. doi: 10.1016/j.cell.2020.07.025. PubMed 32822567.
Backbone
  Vector backbone: pD649
  Backbone size w/o insert (bp): 6106
  Vector type: Mammalian Expression
Growth in bacteria
  Bacterial resistance: Ampicillin, 100 μg/mL
  Growth temperature: 37°C
  Growth strain: DH5alpha
  Copy number: High Copy
Gene/Insert
  Gene/Insert name: SEMA4A (alt name: SEM4A)
  Species: H. sapiens (human)
  Insert size (bp): 1953
  Mutation: Fc region of human IgG contains D265A and P329A mutations (DAPA)
  Entrez Gene: SEMA4A (a.k.a. CORD10, RP35, SEMAB, SEMB)
  Promoter: CMV/SP6
  Tag / fusion protein: Fc(DAPA)-AviTag-6xHis (C terminal on backbone)
  Cloning method: Restriction Enzyme; 5′ cloning site GCGGCCGC (not destroyed); 3′ cloning site GGCGCGCC (not destroyed)
  Sequencing primers: 5′ ATTTAGGTGACACTATAG; 3′ CACGTACCAGTTGAACTTCACC
Resource information
  A portion of this plasmid was derived from a plasmid made by: synthesis by ThermoFisher
Terms and licenses: Academic/Nonprofit Terms; Industry Terms: Not Available to Industry
Depositor comments: Some plasmids in this collection may have an IS4-like element ISVsa5 family transposase upstream of the CMV promoter.
How to cite: pD649-HAsp-SEMA4A-Fc(DAPA)-AviTag-6xHis was a gift from Chris Garcia (Addgene plasmid # 156938 ; http://n2t.net/addgene:156938 ; RRID:Addgene_156938)
