>Addgene plasmid #156938 | pD649-HAsp-SEMA4A-Fc(DAPA)-AviTag-6xHis | depositor partial sequence | sequence record 302986 | insert (extracellular domain)
[1953 nt withheld, positions 1-1953]
